>Addgene plasmid #40851 | pAS-16 (mm14-21) | addgene partial sequence | sequence record 70045 | EGFP-C 5'-CATGGTCCTGCTGGAGTTCGTG-3'
ACGAGCTGTACAAGTAAAGCGGCCGCGACTCTAGATAGTCCGTACCTACTACCTCATCTAGATCATAATC
AGCCATACCACATTTGTAGAGGTTTTACTTGCTTTAAAAAACCTCCCACACCTCCCCCTGAACCTGAAAC
ATAAAATGAATGCAATTGTTGTTGTTAACTTGTTTATTGCAGCTTATAATGGTTACAAGGGTGGGCGCGC
CGACCCAGCTTTCTTGTACAAAGTTGGCATTATAAGAAAGCATTGCTTATCAATTTGTTGCAACGAACAG
GTCACTATCAGTCAAAATAAAATCATTATTTGCCATCCAGCTGATATCCCCTATAGTGAGTCGTATTACA
TGGTCATAGCTGTTTCCTGGCAGCTCTGGCCCGTGTCTCAAAATCTCTGATGTTACATTGCACAAGATAA
AAATATATCATCATGAACAATAAAACTGTCTGCTTACATAAACAGTAATACAAGGGGTGTTATGAGCCAT
ATTCAACGGGAAACGTCGAGGCCGCGATTAAATTCCAACATGGATGCTGATTTATATGGGTATAAATGGG
CTCGCGATAATGTCGGGCAATCAGGTGCGACAATCTATCGCTTGTATGGGAAGCCCGATGCGCCAGAGTT
GTTTCTGAAACATGGCAAAGGTAGCGTTGCCAATGATGTTACAGATGAGATGGTCAGACTAAACTGGCTG
ACGGAATTTATGCCTCTTCCGACCATCAAGCATTTTATCCGTACTCCTGATGATGCATGGTTACTCACCA
CTGCGATCCCCGGAAAAACAGCATTCCAGGTAT
