[The description below was written by a language model from this plasmid's Addgene catalogue record.]
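Description:
pAS-16 (mm14-21) is a small (about 3.5 kb) miRNA reporter plasmid built on pENTR/D-EGFP, a Gateway entry vector made by amplifying the EGFP coding region and its downstream multiple cloning site from pEGFP-N1 and inserting it into pENTR/D-TOPO by directional TOPO cloning. It is maintained in E. coli as a high-copy plasmid under kanamycin selection. No feature table accompanies the record, so the origin of replication, attL recombination sites and other backbone elements are not individually documented here, although they would be expected in a pENTR-type vector.

The payload is an EGFP open reading frame followed by a 3′UTR into which a short synthetic let-7 target site was cloned at the XbaI site using annealed oligonucleotides. The "mm14-21" designation indicates a site that is complementary to Drosophila let-7 except for mismatches at positions 14 to 21, so pairing is retained in the seed and central region but lost towards the miRNA 3′ end. The record lists Actin5C as the promoter and classifies the vector as an insect expression construct. An entry-vector backbone of this size would not ordinarily carry such a promoter, which may instead be supplied after Gateway transfer into a destination vector, but the record does not resolve this point.

The plasmid belongs to a series of target constructs with differing degrees of complementarity to let-7. According to the stated purpose, they serve as sources of target RNAs for defining how much base pairing between a small silencing RNA and its target is needed to trigger target-directed tailing and trimming or degradation of the small RNA in vitro.
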