Addgene plasmid #40851: pAS-16 (mm14-21)
Purpose: Target RNAs used to determine complementarity requirements for in vitro tailing and degradation
Depositing lab: Phillip Zamore. Depositing organization: University of Massachusetts, Worcester. Publication: Target RNA-directed trimming and tailing of small silencing RNAs. Ameres SL, Horwich MD, Hung JH, Xu J, Ghildiyal M, Weng Z, Zamore PD. Science. 2010 Jun 18;328(5985):1534-9. 10.1126/science.1187058 PubMed 20558712.
Backbone
  Vector backbone: pENTR/D-EGFP
  Backbone manufacturer: Zamore lab
  Total vector size (bp): 3549
  Modifications to backbone: A DNA fragment encoding EGFP together with the downstream multiple cloning site was amplified from pEGFP-N1 (Clontech, Mountain View, CA, USA) and inserted into pENTR/D-TOPO (Invitrogen, Carlsbad, CA, USA) using the pENTR Directional TOPO Cloning Kit (Invitrogen) to generate pENTR/D-EGFP.
  Vector type: Insect Expression ; miRNA reporter
Growth in bacteria
  Bacterial resistance: Kanamycin, 50 μg/mL
  Growth temperature: 37°C
  Growth strain: DH5alpha
  Copy number: High Copy
Gene/Insert
  Gene/Insert name: let-7–mm14-21
  Species: D. melanogaster (fly)
  Promoter: Actin5C
  Tag / fusion protein: EGFP (N terminal on insert)
  Cloning method: Gateway Cloning
  Sequencing primers: 5′ EGFP-C
Terms and licenses: Academic/Nonprofit Terms; Industry Terms: Not Available to Industry
Depositor comments: The let-7 mm14-21 complimentary sequence was inserted in the XbaI site in the 3'UTR of EGFP using the following oligos: s: CTAGATAGTCCGTACCTACTACCTCAT as: CTAGATGAGGTAGTAGGTACGGACTAT
How to cite: pAS-16 (mm14-21) was a gift from Phillip Zamore (Addgene plasmid # 40851 ; http://n2t.net/addgene:40851 ; RRID:Addgene_40851)
